>Addgene plasmid #20622 | pWZL Neo Myr Flag RPS6KA5 | addgene partial sequence | sequence record 26448 | 20622 with pWZL-R 5'-TTCCGGGCCCTCACATTG
CCGGATTGGTCGACTAGATCAAACCACTTTGTACAAGAAAGTTGGGTATACCTCAGGTTTCAGATCCCTG
TGCACCACTCCAACATCATGCATGTGGCTTACAGCTGAAACAAGCTTCCTCATGATGTAGCTGGCTTCCG
TCTCACTGAAGTGCTTCTTTTTCTTAATGCGCTCAAACAGTTCTCCTCCATTCAGAAGTTCCATCACTAG
AAACGTGTGAAGCTGATCATGAAAAACTTCATGCAACTTCACAATATTGGGGTGTCCTTCACAGAGTTTC
AGAGCTGTTATTTCCTTTTGAGTATTGGCTTCCATCCTTTTGCTGATTATTTTGACTGCAAAAGCTTGGT
TACTTTTTTTATGCACACACTTTCGACAAATTGAAAAACTACCTTCTCCCAGGGGTTTGTCCTTCAAATC
TAGGTCATAGTGTTGATAGAATGGAGAGTCCTTCATCATTGCACTCCTGGCAACATTTGTCACTCCAGGA
CGTTCAACTCCCATGTGAAACTGAAGAGGGTCTATGACAGCTGCATTACGCTTGAATAGGATGGAAGGAG
CAACAAAGGAATAGCCCTGAAACAGCTTCTCAGAACTCTGGGGCAGGGCTGCGGGAGAATAAGTGGGATC
CATTTCTGTGAACTCTTCTGCAAAGTTACTCACATCTAA
