>Addgene plasmid #20622 | pWZL Neo Myr Flag RPS6KA5 | addgene partial sequence | sequence record 26449 | 20622 with pWZL-Fwd
CTCCTTCTCTAGGCGCCGGCCGGATCCAGAATTCGCCACCATGGGGTCTTCAAAATCTAAACCAAAGGAC
CCCAGCCAGCGCCGGCGCAGGATCCGAGGTTACCTTGACTACAAAGACGATGACGACAAGCAATTGACAA
GTTTGTACAAAAAAGTTGGCATGGAGGAGGAGGGTGGCAGCAGCGGCGGCGCCGCGGGGACCAGCGCGGA
CGGCGGCGACGGAGGAGAGCAGCTCCTCACTGTCAAGCACGAGCTGCGGACTGCTAATTTGACAGGACAT
GCTGAGAAGGTGGGAATAGAAAATTTTGAGCTCCTGAAGGTCCTAGGAACTGGAGCTTATGGAAAAGTAT
TTCTAGTTCGTAAAATAAGTGGCCATGATACTGGAAAGCTGTATGCCATGAAAGTTTTGAAAAAGGCAAC
AATCGTTCAAAAGGCCAAAACCACAGAGCATACAAGGACAGAACGACAAGTCCTGGAACACATTAGGCAG
TCGCCATTTTTGGTAACATTACATTATGCTTTCCAGACAGAAACCAAACTTCATCTCATTTTAGATTATA
TAAATGGTGGTGAACTTTTTACTCATCTTTCTCAAAGAGAGCGTTTCACAGAGCATGANGTGCAGATTTA
TGTTGGAGAGATTGTGCTTGCCCTCGAACATCTCCACAAGTTGGGGATTATATATCGTGATATTAAGCTT
GAGAATATTCTACTTGATTCTAATGGCCATGTGGTGCTGACAGATTTTGGTCTGAGTAAG
