[The description below was written by a language model from this plasmid's Addgene catalogue record.]
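Description:
pWZL Neo Myr Flag RPS6KA5 is a retroviral mammalian expression plasmid built on the Gateway-compatible pWZL-Neo-Myr-Flag-DEST backbone. It is maintained in bacteria under ampicillin selection, and a recombination-deficient strain is recommended, which is usual for retroviral vectors whose repeated terminal sequences can recombine. Transduced or transfected mammalian cells are selected through a neomycin resistance marker using G418. No feature table accompanies the record, so the promoter driving the insert, the bacterial origin and the exact arrangement of the viral elements are not stated. The copy number is listed as unknown.

The insert is the human RPS6KA5 open reading frame (transcript variant 2), which encodes the 90 kDa ribosomal protein S6 kinase polypeptide 5, also known as MSK1. The ORF was first placed in a Gateway entry vector and then transferred by LR recombination into the destination vector. There it is fused in frame behind an N-terminal myristoylation signal and a Flag epitope, both supplied by the backbone. A myristoylation signal directs lipid modification and membrane association of the fusion protein, a strategy commonly used to promote kinase activation, while the Flag tag allows detection or immunoprecipitation.

The plasmid belongs to a library of myristoylated, Flag-tagged human kinase clones created for integrative genomic screening for breast cancer oncogenes. It is suited to stable retroviral delivery and overexpression of the kinase in gain-of-function studies. The depositors note that the gene's identity was verified but the clone was not fully sequenced, so minor mutations cannot be excluded.
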