Addgene plasmid #20622: pWZL Neo Myr Flag RPS6KA5
Depositing lab: William Hahn & Jean Zhao. Depositing organization: Dana-Farber Cancer Institute. Publication: Integrative Genomic Approaches Identify IKBKE as a Breast Cancer Oncogene (Kinase Library Clones). Boehm JS, Zhao JJ, Yao J, Kim SY, Firestein R, Dunn IF, Sjostrom SK, Garraway LA, Weremowicz S, Richardson AL, Greulich H, Stewart CJ, Mulvey LA, Shen RR, Ambrogio L, Hirozane-Kishikawa T, Hill DE, Vidal M, Meyerson M, Grenier JK, Hinkle G, Root DE, Roberts TM, Lander ES, Polyak K, Hahn WC. Cell. 2007 Jun 15. 129(6):1065-1079. 10.1016/j.cell.2007.03.052 PubMed 17574021.
Backbone
  Vector backbone: pWZL-Neo-Myr-Flag-DEST
  Backbone manufacturer: William Hahn Lab (available at Addgene, #15300)
  Vector type: Mammalian Expression, Retroviral
  Selectable markers: Neomycin (select with G418)
Growth in bacteria
  Bacterial resistance: Ampicillin, 100 μg/mL
  Growth temperature: 37°C
  Growth strain: Stbl3
  Growth instructions: Stbl3 cells to prevent recombination.
  Copy number: Unknown
Gene/Insert
  Gene/Insert name: RPS6KA5 (alt name: ribosomal protein S6 kinase, 90kDa, polypeptide 5, transcript variant 2)
  Species: H. sapiens (human)
  GenBank ID: NM_182398
  Entrez Gene: RPS6KA5 (a.k.a. MSK1, MSPK1, RLPK)
  Tag / fusion protein: Myr (N terminal on backbone); Flag (N terminal on backbone)
  Cloning method: Gateway Cloning
  Sequencing primers: 5′ pWZL-Fwd (GAA CCT CCT CGT TCG ACC); 3′ pWZL-Rev (TTC CGG GCC CTC ACA TTG)
Resource information
  A portion of this plasmid was derived from a plasmid made by: 1-F8
Terms and licenses: Academic/Nonprofit Terms; Industry Terms: Not Available to Industry
Depositor comments: ORFs were cloned into Gateway compatible pEntry vectors. An LR recombination reaction was performed to move the ORF to pWZL-Neo-Myr-Flag DEST such that the ORF would have 5' myristoylation and flag tags. This plasmid is part of a kinase library, and the gene has been verified, but has not been fully sequenced for minor mutations. Please see the following link for plasmids from this article that are not part of the kinase library http://www.addgene.org/pubmed/17574021
How to cite: pWZL Neo Myr Flag RPS6KA5 was a gift from William Hahn & Jean Zhao (Addgene plasmid # 20622 ; http://n2t.net/addgene:20622 ; RRID:Addgene_20622)
